>Addgene plasmid #24178 | pLVU/RED | addgene full sequence | sequence record 310233 | Addgene NGS Result
GGCCTCCGCGCCGGGTTTTGGCGCCTCCCGCGGGCGCCCCCCTCCTCACGGCGAGCGCTGCCACGTCAGA
CGAAGGGCGCAGCGAGCGTCCTGATCCTTCCGCCCGGACGCTCAGGACAGCGGCCCGCTGCTCATAAGAC
TCGGCCTTAGAACCCCAGTATCAGCAGAAGGACATTTTAGGACGGGACTTGGGTGACTCTAGGGCACTGG
TTTTCTTTCCAGAGAGCGGAACAGGCGAGGAAAAGTAGTCCCTTCTCGGCGATTCTGCGGAGGGATCTCC
GTGGGGCGGTGAACGCCGATGATTATATAAGGACGCGCCGGGTGTGGCACAGCTAGTTCCGTCGCAGCCG
GGATTTGGGTCGCGGTTCTTGTTTGTGGATCGCTGTGATCGTCACTTGGTGAGTAGCGGGCTGCTGGGCT
GGCCGGGGCTTTCGTGGCCGCCGGGCCGCTCGGTGGGACGGAAGCGTGTGGAGAGACCGCCAAGGGCTGT
AGTCTGGGTCCGCGAGCAAGGTTGCCCTGAACTGGGGGTTGGGGGGAGCGCAGCAAAATGGCGGCTGTTC
CCGAGTCTTGAATGGAAGACGCTTGTGAGGCGGGCTGTGAGGTCGTTGAAACAAGGTGGGGGGCATGGTG
GGCGGCAAGAACCCAAGGTCTTGAGGCCTTCGCTAATGCGGGAAAGCTCTTATTCGGGTGAGATGGGCTG
GGGCACCATCTGGGGACCCTGACGTGAAGTTTGTCACTGACTGGAGAACTCGGTTTGTCGTCTGTTGCGG
GGGCGGCAGTTATGGCGGTGCCGTTGGGCAGTGCACCCGTACCTTTGGGAGCGCGCGCCCTCGTCGTGTC
GTGACGTCACCCGTTCTGTTGGCTTATAATGCAGGGTGGGGCCACCTGCCGGTAGGTGTGCGGTAGGCTT
TTCTCCGTCGCAGGACGCAGGGTTCGGGCCTAGGGTAGGCTCTCCTGAATCGACAGGCGCCGGACCTCTG
GTGAGGGGAGGGATAAGTGAGGCGTCAGTTTCTTTGGTCGGTTTTATGTACCTATCTTCTTAAGTAGCTG
AAGCTCCGGTTTTGAACTATGCGCTCGGGGTTGGCGAGTGTGTTTTGTGAAGTTTTTTAGGCACCTTTTG
AAATGTAATCATTTGGGTCAATATGTAATTTTCAGTGTTAGACTAGTAAATTGTCCGCTAAATTCTGGCC
GTTTTTGGCTTTTTTGTTAGACGAAGCTTGGTACCGAGCTCGGATCCACTAGTCCAGTGTGGTGGAATTC
TGCAGATATCAACAAGTTTGTACAAAAAAGCTGAACGAGAAACGTAAAATGATATAAATATCAATATATT
AAATTAGATTTTGCATAAAAAACAGACTACATAATACTGTAAAACACAACATATCCAGTCACTATGGCGG
CCGCATTAGGCACCCCAGGCTTTACACTTTATGCTTCCGGCTCGTATAATGTGTGGATTTTGAGTTAGGA
TCCGTCGAGATTTTCAGGAGCTAAGGAAGCTAAAATGGAGAAAAAAATCACTGGATATACCACCGTTGAT
ATATCCCAATGGCATCGTAAAGAACATTTTGAGGCATTTCAGTCAGTTGCTCAATGTACCTATAACCAGA
CCGTTCAGCTGGATATTACGGCCTTTTTAAAGACCGTAAAGAAAAATAAGCACAAGTTTTATCCGGCCTT
TATTCACATTCTTGCCCGCCTGATGAATGCTCATCCGGAATTCCGTATGGCAATGAAAGACGGTGAGCTG
GTGATATGGGATAGTGTTCACCCTTGTTACACCGTTTTCCATGAGCAAACTGAAACGTTTTCATCGCTCT
GGAGTGAATACCACGACGATTTCCGGCAGTTTCTACACATATATTCGCAAGATGTGGCGTGTTACGGTGA
AAACCTGGCCTATTTCCCTAAAGGGTTTATTGAGAATATGTTTTTCGTCTCAGCCAATCCCTGGGTGAGT
TTCACCAGTTTTGATTTAAACGTGGCCAATATGGACAACTTCTTCGCCCCCGTTTTCACCATGGGCAAAT
ATTATACGCAAGGCGACAAGGTGCTGATGCCGCTGGCGATTCAGGTTCATCATGCCGTTTGTGATGGCTT
CCATGTCGGCAGAATGCTTAATGAATTACAACAGTACTGCGATGAGTGGCAGGGCGGGGCGTAAAGATCT
GGATCCGGCTTACTAAAAGCCAGATAACAGTATGCGTATTTGCGCGCTGATTTTTGCGGTATAAGAATAT
ATACTGATATGTATACCCGAAGTATGTCAAAAAGAGGTATGCTATGAAGCAGCGTATTACAGTGACAGTT
GACAGCGACAGCTATCAGTTGCTCAAGGCATATATGATGTCAATATCTCCGGTCTGGTAAGCACAACCAT
GCAGAATGAAGCCCGTCGTCTGCGTGCCGAACGCTGGAAAGCGGAAAATCAGGAAGGGATGGCTGAGGTC
GCCCGGTTTATTGAAATGAACGGCTCTTTTGCTGACGAGAACAGGGGCTGGTGAAATGCAGTTTAAGGTT
TACACCTATAAAAGAGAGAGCCGTTATCGTCTGTTTGTGGATGTACAGAGTGATATTATTGACACGCCCG
GGCGACGGATGGTGATCCCCCTGGCCAGTGCACGTCTGCTGTCAGATAAAGTCTCCCGTGAACTTTACCC
GGTGGTGCATATCGGGGATGAAAGCTGGCGCATGATGACCACCGATATGGCCAGTGTGCCGGTCTCCGTT
ATCGGGGAAGAAGTGGCTGATCTCAGCCACCGCGAAAATGACATCAAAAACGCCATTAACCTGATGTTCT
GGGGAATATAAATGTCAGGCTCCCTTATACACAGCCAGTCTGCAGGTCGACCATAGTGACTGGATATGTT
GTGTTTTACAGTATTATGTAGTCTGTTTTTTATGCAAAATCTAATTTAATATATTGATATTTATATCATT
TTACGTTTCTCGTTCAGCTTTCTTGTACAAAGTGGTTGATATCCAGCACAGTGGCGGCCGCTCGAGTCTA
GAGGGCCCGCGGTTCGAAATGGACAACACCGAGGACGTCATCAAGGAGTTCATGCAGTTCAAGGTGCGCA
TGGAGGGCTCCGTGAACGGCCACTACTTCGAGATCGAGGGCGAGGGCGAGGGCAAGCCCTACGAGGGCAC
CCAGACCGCCAAGCTGCAGGTGACCAAGGGCGGCCCCCTGCCCTTCGCCTGGGACATCCTGTCCCCCCAG
TTCCAGTACGGCTCCAAGGCCTACGTGAAGCACCCCGCCGACATCCCCGACTACATGAAGCTGTCCTTCC
CCGAGGGCTTCACCTGGGAGCGCTCCATGAACTTCGAGGACGGCGGCGTGGTGGAGGTGCAGCAGGACTC
CTCCCTGCAGGACGGCACCTTCATCTACAAGGTGAAGTTCAAGGGCGTGAACTTCCCCGCCGACGGCCCC
GTAATGCAGAAGAAGACTGCCGGCTGGGAGCCCTCCACCGAGAAGCTGTACCCCCAGGACGGCGTGCTGA
AGGGCGAGATCTCCCACGCCCTGAAGCTGAAGGACGGCGGCCACTACACCTGCGACTTCAAGACCGTGTA
CAAGGCCAAGAAGCCCGTGCAGCTGCCCGGCAACCACTACGTGGACTCCAAGCTGGACATCACCAACCAC
AACGAGGACTACACCGTGGTGGAGCAGTACGAGCACGCCGAGGCCCGCCACTCCGGCTCCCAGTAACGTA
CCGGTTAGTAATGAGTTTGGAATTAATTCTGTGGAATGTGTGTCAGTTAGGGTGTGGAAAGTCCCCAGGC
TCCCCAGCAGGCAGAAGTATGCAAAGCATGCATCTCAATTAGTCAGCAACCAGGTGTGGAAAGTCCCCAG
GCTCCCCAGCAGGCAGAAGTATGCAAAGCATGCATCTCAATTAGTCAGCAACCATAGTCCCGCCCCTAAC
TCCGCCCATCCCGCCCCTAACTCCGCCCAGTTCCGCCCATTCTCCGCCCCATGGCTGACTAATTTTTTTT
ATTTATGCAGAGGCCGAGGCCGCCTCTGCCTCTGAGCTATTCCAGAAGTAGTGAGGAGGCTTTTTTGGAG
GCCTAGGCTTTTGCAAAAAGCTCCCGGGAGCTTGTATATCCATTTTCGGATCTGATCAGCACGTGTTGAC
AATTAATCATCGGCATAGTATATCGGCATAGTATAATACGACAAGGTGAGGAACTAAACCATGGCCAAGC
CTTTGTCTCAAGAAGAATCCACCCTCATTGAAAGAGCAACGGCTACAATCAACAGCATCCCCATCTCTGA
AGACTACAGCGTCGCCAGCGCAGCTCTCTCTAGCGACGGCCGCATCTTCACTGGTGTCAATGTATATCAT
TTTACTGGGGGACCTTGTGCAGAACTCGTGGTGCTGGGCACTGCTGCTGCTGCGGCAGCTGGCAACCTGA
CTTGTATCGTCGCGATCGGAAATGAGAACAGGGGCATCTTGAGCCCCTGCGGACGGTGCCGACAGGTGCT
TCTCGATCTGCATCCTGGGATCAAAGCCATAGTGAAGGACAGTGATGGACAGCCGACGGCAGTTGGGATT
CGTGAATTGCTGCCCTCTGGTTATGTGTGGGAGGGCTAAGCACAATTCGAGCTCGGTACCTTTAAGACCA
ATGACTTACAAGGCAGCTGTAGATCTTAGCCACTTTTTAAAAGAAAAGGGGGGACTGGAAGGGCTAATTC
ACTCCCAACGAAGACAAGATCTGCTTTTTGCTTGTACTGGGTCTCTCTGGTTAGACCAGATCTGAGCCTG
GGAGCTCTCTGGCTAACTAGGGAACCCACTGCTTAAGCCTCAATAAAGCTTGCCTTGAGTGCTTCAAGTA
GTGTGTGCCCGTCTGTTGTGTGACTCTGGTAACTAGAGATCCCTCAGACCCTTTTAGTCAGTGTGGAAAA
TCTCTAGCAGTAGTAGTTCATGTCATCTTATTATTCAGTATTTATAACTTGCAAAGAAATGAATATCAGA
GAGTGAGAGGAACTTGTTTATTGCAGCTTATAATGGTTACAAATAAAGCAATAGCATCACAAATTTCACA
AATAAAGCATTTTTTTCACTGCATTCTAGTTGTGGTTTGTCCAAACTCATCAATGTATCTTATCATGTCT
GGCTCTAGCTATCCCGCCCCTAACTCCGCCCATCCCGCCCCTAACTCCGCCCAGTTCCGCCCATTCTCCG
CCCCATGGCTGACTAATTTTTTTTATTTATGCAGAGGCCGAGGCCGCCTCGGCCTCTGAGCTATTCCAGA
AGTAGTGAGGAGGCTTTTTTGGAGGCCTAGGGACGTACCCAATTCGCCCTATAGTGAGTCGTATTACGCG
CGCTCACTGGCCGTCGTTTTACAACGTCGTGACTGGGAAAACCCTGGCGTTACCCAACTTAATCGCCTTG
CAGCACATCCCCCTTTCGCCAGCTGGCGTAATAGCGAAGAGGCCCGCACCGATCGCCCTTCCCAACAGTT
GCGCAGCCTGAATGGCGAATGGG
[124 nt withheld, positions 5484-5607]
C
[91 nt withheld, positions 5609-5699]
A
[49 nt withheld, positions 5701-5749]
CCTTTGACGTTGGAGTCCACGTTCTTT
[37 nt withheld, positions 5777-5813]
ACCCTATCTCGGTCTATTCTTTTGATTTATAAGGGATTTTGCCGATTTCGGCCTATTGGTTAAAAAATGA
GCTGATTTAACAAAAATTTAACGCGAATTTTAACAAAATATTAACGCTTACAATTTAGGTGGCACTTTTC
GGGGAAATGTGCGCGGAACCCCTATTTGTTTATTTTTCTAAATACATTCAAATATGTATCCGCTCATGAG
ACAATAACCCTGATAAATGCTTCAATAATATTGAAAAAGGAAGAGTATGAGTATTCAACATTTCCGTGTC
GCCCTTATTCCCTTTTTTGCGGCATTTTGCCTTCCTGTTTTTGCTCACCCAGAAACGCTGGTGAAAGTAA
AAGATGCTGAAGATCAGTTGGGTGCACGAGTGGGTTACATCGAACTGGATCTCAACAGCGGTAAGATCCT
TGAGAGTTTTCGCCCCGAAGAACGTTTTCCAATGATGAGCACTTTTAAAGTTCTGCTATGTGGCGCGGTA
TTATCCCGTATTGACGCCGGGCAAGAGCAACTCGGTCGCCGCATACACTATTCTCAGAATGACTTGGTTG
AGTACTCACCAGTCACAGAAAAGCATCTTACGGATGGCATGACAGTAAGAGAATTATGCAGTGCTGCCAT
AACCATGAGTGATAACACTGCGGCCAACTTACTTCTGACAACGATCGGAGGACCGAAGGAGCTAACCGCT
TTTTTGCACAACATGGGGGATCATGTAACTCGCCTTGATCGTTGGGAACCGGAGCTGAATGAAGCCATAC
CAAACGACGAGCGTGACACCACGATGCCTGTAGCAATGGCAACAACGTTGCGCAAACTATTAACTGGCGA
ACTACTTACTCTAGCTTCCCGGCAACAATTAATAGACTGGATGGAGGCGGATAAAGTTGCAGGACCACTT
CTGCGCTCGGCCCTTCCGGCTGGCTGGTTTATTGCTGATAAATCTGGAGCCGGTGAGCGTGGGTCTCGCG
GTATCATTGCAGCACTGGGGCCAGATGGTAAGCCCTCCCGTATCGTAGTTATCTACACGACGGGGAGTCA
GGCAACTATGGATGAACGAAATAGACAGATCGCTGAGATAGGTGCCTCACTGATTAAGCATTGGTAACTG
TCAGACCAAGTTTACTCATATATACTTTAGATTGATTTAAAACTTCATTTTTAATTTAAAAGGATCTAGG
TGAAGATCCTTTTTGATAATCTCATGACCAAAATCCCTTAACGTGAGTTTTCGTTCCACTGAGCGTCAGA
CCCCGTAGAAAAGATCAAAGGATCTTCTTGAGATCCTTTTTTTCTGCGCGTAATCTGCTGCTTGCAAACA
AAAAAACCACCGCTACCAGCGGTGGTTTGTTTGCCGGATCAAGAGCTACCAACTCTTTTTCCGAAGGTAA
CTGGCTTCAGCAGAGCGCAGATACCAAATACTGTTCTTCTAGTGTAGCCGTAGTTAGGCCACCACTTCAA
GAACTCTGTAGCACCGCCTACATACCTCGCTCTGCTAATCCTGTTACCAGTGGCTGCTGCCAGTGGCGAT
AAGTCGTGTCTTACCGGGTTGGACTCAAGACGATAGTTACCGGATAAGGCGCAGCGGTCGGGCTGAACGG
GGGGTTCGTGCACACAGCCCAGCTTGGAGCGAACGACCTACACCGAACTGAGATACCTACAGCGTGAGCT
ATGAGAAAGCGCCACGCTTCCCGAAGGGAGAAAGGCGGACAGGTATCCGGTAAGCGGCAGGGTCGGAACA
GGAGAGCGCACGAGGGAGCTTCCAGGGGGAAACGCCTGGTATCTTTATAGTCCTGTCGGGTTTCGCCACC
TCTGACTTGAGCGTCGATTTTTGTGATGCTCGTCAGGGGGGCGGAGCCTATGGAAAAACGCCAGCAACGC
GGCCTTTTTACGGTTCCTGGCCTTTTGCTGGCCTTTTGCTCACATGTTCTTTCCTGCGTTATCCCCTGAT
TCTGTGGATAACCGTATTACCGCCTTTGAGTGAGCTGATACCGCTCGCCGCAGCCGAACGACCGAGCGCA
GCGAGTCAGTGAGCGAGGAAGCGGAAGAGCGCCCAATACGCAAACCGCCTCTCCCCGCGCGTTGGCCGAT
TCATTAATGCAGCTGGCACGACAGGTTTCCCGACTGGAAAGCGGGCAGTGAGCGCAACGCAATTAATGTG
AGTTAGCTCACTCATTAGGCACCCCAGGCTTTACACTTTATGCTTCCGGCTCGTATGTTGTGTGGAATTG
TGAGCGGATAACAATTTCACACAGGAAACAGCTATGACCATGATTACGCCAAGCGCGCAATTAACCCTCA
CTAAAGGGAACAAAAGCTGGAGCTGCAAGCTTAATGTAGTCTTATGCAATACTCTTGTAGTCTTGCAACA
TGGTAACGATGAGTTAGCAACATGCCTTACAAGGAGAGAAAAAGCACCGTGCATGCCGATTGGTGGAAGT
AAGGTGGTACGATCGTGCCTTATTAGGAAGGCAACAGACGGGTCTGACATGGATTGGACGAACCACTGAA
TTGCCGCATTGCAGAGATATTGTATTTAAGTGCCTAGCTCGATACATAAACGGGTCTCTCTGGTTAGACC
AGATCTGAGCCTGGGAGCTCTCTGGCTAACTAGGGAACCCACTGCTTAAGCCTCAATAAAGCTTGCCTTG
AGTGCTTCAAGTAGTGTGTGCCCGTCTGTTGTGTGACTCTGGTAACTAGAGATCCCTCAGACCCTTTTAG
TCAGTGTGGAAAATCTCTAGCAGTGGCGCCCGAACAGGGACTTGAAAGCGAAAGGGAAACCAGAGGAGCT
CTCTCGACGCAGGACTCGGCTTGCTGAAGCGCGCACGGCAAGAGGCGAGGGGCGGCGACTGGTGAGTACG
CCAAAAATTTTGACTAGCGGAGGCTAGAAGGAGAGAGATGGGTGCGAGAGCGTCAGTATTAAGCGGGGGA
GAATTAGATCGCGATGGGAAAAAATTCGGTTAAGGCCAGGGGGAAAGAAAAAATATAAATTAAAACATAT
AGTATGGGCAAGCAGGGAGCTAGAACGATTCGCAGTTAATCCTGGCCTGTTAGAAACATCAGAAGGCTGT
AGACAAATACTGGGACAGCTACAACCATCCCTTCAGACAGGATCAGAAGAACTTAGATCATTATATAATA
CAGTAGCAACCCTCTATTGTGTGCATCAAAGGATAGAGATAAAAGACACCAAGGAAGCTTTAGACAAGAT
AGAGGAAGAGCAAAACAAAAGTAAGACCACCGCACAGCAAGCGGCCGCTGATCTTCAGACCTGGAGGAGG
AGATATGAGGGACAATTGGAGAAGTGAATTATATAAATATAAAGTAGTAAAAATTGAACCATTAGGAGTA
GCACCCACCAAGGCAAAGAGAAGAGTGGTGCAGAGAGAAAAAAGAGCAGTGGGAATAGGAGCTTTGTTCC
TTGGGTTCTTGGGAGCAGCAGGAAGCACTATGGGCGCAGCGTCAATGACGCTGACGGTACAGGCCAGACA
ATTATTGTCTGGTATAGTGCAGCAGCAGAACAATTTGCTGAGGGCTATTGAGGCGCAACAGCATCTGTTG
CAACTCACAGTCTGGGGCATCAAGCAGCTCCAGGCAAGAATCCTGGCTGTGGAAAGATACCTAAAGGATC
AACAGCTCCTGGGGATTTGGGGTTGCTCTGGAAAACTCATTTGCACCACTGCTGTGCCTTGGAATGCTAG
TTGGAGTAATAAATCTCTGGAACAGATTTGGAATCACACGACCTGGATGGAGTGGGACAGAGAAATTAAC
AATTACACAAGCTTAATACACTCCTTAATTGAAGAATCGCAAAACCAGCAAGAAAAGAATGAACAAGAAT
TATTGGAATTAGATAAATGGGCAAGTTTGTGGAATTGGTTTAACATAACAAATTGGCTGTGGTATATAAA
ATTATTCATAATGATAGTAGGAGGCTTGGTAGGTTTAAGAATAGTTTTTGCTGTACTTTCTATAGTGAAT
AGAGTTAGGCAGGGATATTCACCATTATCGTTTCAGACCCACCTCCCAACCCCGAGGGGACCCGACAGGC
CCGAAGGAATAGAAGAAGAAGGTGGAGAGAGAGACAGAGACAGATCCATTCGATTAGTGAACGGATCTCG
ACGGTATCGGATCT
Features (pLannotate 1.2.2; 33 found; start..end, strand, type, name):
      1..1212    +  promoter       UbC promoter: human ubiquitin C promoter
   1272..1396    +  protein_bind   attR1: mutant version of attR; recombination site for the Gateway® LR reaction LR Clonase™
   1421..1451    +  promoter       lac UV5 promoter: E. coli lac promoter with an "up" mutation
   1475..1504    +  promoter       cat promoter (fragment): promoter of the E. coli cat gene encoding chloramphenicol acetyltransferase
   1505..2164    +  CDS            CmR: chloramphenicol acetyltransferase; cat; confers resistance to chloramphenicol
   2343..2501    +  CDS            ccdA (fragment): CCDA_ECO57 - Also known as H, letA. Experimental evidence at protein level: Swiss-Prot protein existence level 1. Antitoxin component of a type II toxin-antitoxin (TA) system which inhibits the post-segregational killing (PSK) of plasmid-free cells, also referred to as a plasmid addiction system. Binds to and blocks the activity of CcdB; will also remove bound CcdB protein from the CcdB-GyrA complex by forming a CcdA-CcdB complex, a process termed rejuvenation. Functions as a transcriptional corepressor for the ccdAB operon, repression also requires CcdB (By similarity). From Escherichia coli
   2506..2808    +  CDS            ccdB: CCDB_ECOLI - Also known as G, letB, letD. Experimental evidence at protein level: Swiss-Prot protein existence level 1. Toxic component of a type II toxin-antitoxin (TA) system, functioning in plasmid maintainence. Responsible for the post- segregational killing (PSK) of plasmid-free cells, also referred to as a plasmid addiction system. Half-life of over 2 hours. Cell killing by CcdB is accompanied by filamentation, defects in chromosome and plasmid segregation, defects in cell division, formation of anucleate cells, decreased DNA synthesis and plasmid loss. Interferes with the activity of DN
   2852..2976    -  protein_bind   attR2: mutant version of attR; recombination site for the Gateway® LR reaction LR Clonase™
   3029..3703    +  CDS            DsRed.M1: DsRed.M1 is a basic (constitutively fluorescent) red fluorescent protein published in 2007, derived from Discosoma sp..
   3748..4077    +  promoter       SV40 promoter: SV40 enhancer and early promoter
   4125..4172    +  promoter       EM7 promoter: synthetic bacterial promoter&nbsp
   4191..4589    +  CDS            BSD: blasticidin S deaminase; Aspergillus terreus BSD; confers resistance to blasticidin
   4606..4674    +  CDS            nef (fragment): NEF_HV1Z2 - Experimental evidence at protein level: Swiss-Prot protein existence level 1. Extracellular Nef protein targets CD4(+) T-lymphocytes for apoptosis by interacting with CXCR4 surface receptors. From Human immunodeficiency virus type 1 group M subtype D (isolate Z2/CDC-Z34) (HIV-1).
   4676..4909    +  LTR            3' LTR (ΔU3): self-inactivating 3' long terminal repeat (LTR) from HIV-1
   4981..5102    +  polyA_signal   SV40 poly(A) signal: SV40 polyadenylation signal
   5142..5277    +  rep_origin     SV40 ori: SV40 origin of replication
   5298..5316    -  promoter       T7 promoter: promoter for bacteriophage T7 RNA polymerase
   5324..5479    +  CDS            lacZα (fragment): LacZα fragment of β-galactosidase; lacZ fragment
   5484..5912    +  rep_origin     f1 ori (sequence partly withheld): f1 bacteriophage origin of replication; arrow indicates direction of (+) strand synthesis
   5965..6069    +  promoter       AmpR promoter: bla
   6070..6930    +  CDS            AmpR: β-lactamase; bla; confers resistance to ampicillin, carbenicillin, and related antibiotics
   7101..7689    +  rep_origin     ori: high-copy-number ColE1/pMB1/pBR322/pUC origin of replication
   7872..7964    +  CDS            lacI (fragment): lac repressor; lacI; The lac repressor binds to the lac operator to inhibit transcription in E. coli. This inhibition can be relieved by adding lactose or isopropyl-β-D-thiogalactopyranoside (IPTG).
   7977..7998    +  protein_bind   CAP binding site: CAP binding activates transcription in the presence of cAMP. E. coli catabolite activator protein
   8013..8043    +  promoter       lac promoter: promoter for the E. coli lac operon
   8051..8067    +  protein_bind   lac operator: The lac repressor binds to the lac operator to inhibit transcription in E. coli. This inhibition can be relieved by adding lactose or isopropyl-β-D-thiogalactopyranoside (IPTG). lac repressor encoded by lacI
   8112..8130    +  promoter       T3 promoter: promoter for bacteriophage T3 RNA polymerase
   8158..8384    +  promoter       RSV promoter: Rous sarcoma virus enhancer/promoter
   8385..8565    +  LTR            5' LTR (truncated): truncated 5' long terminal repeat (LTR) from HIV-1
   8612..8737    +  misc_feature   HIV-1 Ψ: packaging signal of human immunodeficiency virus type 1
   8721..9084    +  CDS            HIV-1 gag (fragment): gag protein from human immunodeficiency virus 1; gag
   9230..9463    +  misc_feature   RRE: The Rev response element (RRE) of HIV-1 allows for Rev-dependent mRNA export from the nucleus to the cytoplasm.
   9840..9940    +  CDS            Rev (fragment): human immunodeficiency virus 1 (HIV-1) Rev protein; rev; enhances nuclear export of unspliced and incompletely spliced viral mRNAs
