[The description below was written by a language model from this plasmid's Addgene catalogue record and pLannotate feature annotations shown in this document.]
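Description:
pLVU/RED is a Gateway-compatible lentiviral destination vector derived from Invitrogen's pLenti6/UbC/V5-Dest, built for ubiquitin-promoter-driven expression of proteins fused at their C terminus to a DsRed red fluorescent protein. The human ubiquitin C (UbC) promoter sits directly upstream of the Gateway cassette, in which attR1 and attR2 flank a chloramphenicol resistance gene and the ccdB toxin gene. In an LR recombination reaction this cassette is replaced by a gene of interest from an entry clone. The incoming open reading frame then lies upstream of the DsRed coding sequence (annotated as DsRed.M1), which replaces the V5 epitope of the parent vector; the depositor notes that V5 was deleted. Because ccdB is toxic to ordinary E. coli, the empty vector has to be maintained in a ccdB-tolerant strain. Loss of ccdB provides counterselection for recombined clones.

The viral framework is a self-inactivating HIV-1 design. An RSV promoter fused to a truncated 5' LTR drives genomic RNA production in packaging cells. It is followed by the Ψ packaging signal, a partial gag sequence and the Rev response element, with a ΔU3 3' LTR and an SV40 polyadenylation signal at the far end. Within the transfer region, an SV40 early promoter and the bacterial EM7 promoter drive blasticidin S deaminase, allowing blasticidin selection of transduced mammalian cells. The bacterial backbone carries ampicillin resistance, a ColE1/pUC-type origin (though the catalogue lists the plasmid as low copy), an f1 origin and an SV40 origin. The vector is used to generate lentiviral particles for stable expression of red fluorescent fusion proteins in mammalian cells.
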