Addgene plasmid #24178: pLVU/RED
Depositing lab: Lars Ittner. Depositing organization: University of Sydney. Publication: Gateway-compatible lentiviral transfer vectors for ubiquitin promoter driven expression of fluorescent fusion proteins. Krupka N, Strappe P, Gotz J, Ittner LM. Plasmid. 2010 May;63(3):155-60. doi: 10.1016/j.plasmid.2010.01.002. Epub 2010 Feb 2. PubMed 20132838.
Backbone
  Vector backbone: pLenti6/UbC/V5-Dest
  Backbone manufacturer: Invitrogen
  Backbone size w/o insert (bp): 9956
  Vector type: Mammalian Expression, Lentiviral ; Gateway
  Selectable markers: Blasticidin
Growth in bacteria
  Bacterial resistance: Chloramphenicol and Ampicillin, 25 & 100 μg/mL
  Growth temperature: 37°C
  Growth strain: ccdB Survival
  Growth instructions: ccdB survival strain
  Copy number: Low Copy
Gene/Insert
  Gene/Insert name: Chloramphenicol resistance gene (CmR) - ccdB gene
  Species: Chloramphenicol resistance gene (CmR) - ccdB gene
  Tag / fusion protein: DsRED (C terminal on backbone)
  Cloning method: Gateway Cloning; 5′ cloning site attR1 (destroyed during cloning); 3′ cloning site attR2 (destroyed during cloning)
  Sequencing primers: 5′ sequence; 3′ sequence
Resource information
  A portion of this plasmid was derived from a plasmid made by: Invitrogen
Terms and licenses: Academic/Nonprofit Terms; Industry Terms: Not Available to Industry
Depositor comments: V5 tag deleted
How to cite: pLVU/RED was a gift from Lars Ittner (Addgene plasmid # 24178 ; http://n2t.net/addgene:24178 ; RRID:Addgene_24178)
