>Addgene plasmid #24178 | pLVU/RED | addgene partial sequence | sequence record 30026 | 24178 with DsRed1-N
CGGTCTGGGTGNCCTCGTAGGGCTTGCCCTCGCCCTCGCCCTCGATCTCGAAGTAGTGGCCGTTCACGGA
GCCCTCCATGCGCACCTTGAACTGCATGAACTCCTTGATGACGTCCTCGGTGTTGTCCATTTCGAACCGC
GGGCCCTCTAGACTCGAGCGGCCGCCACTGTGCTGGATATCAACCACTTTGTACAAGAAAGCTGAACGAG
AAACGTAAAATGATATAAATATCAATATATTAAATTAGATTTTGCATAAAAAACAGACTACATAATACTG
TAAAACACAACATATCCAGTCACTATGGTCGACCTGCAGACTGGCTGTGTATAAGGGAGCCTGACATTTA
TATTCCCCAGAACATCAGGTTAATGGCGTTTTTGATGTCATTTTCGCGGTGGCTGAGATCAGCCACTTCT
TCCCCGATAACGGAGACCGGCACACTGGCCATATCGGTGGTCATCATGCGCCAGCTTTCATCCCCGATAT
GCACCACCGGGTAAAGTTCACGGGAGACTTTATCTGACAGCAGACGTGCACTGGCCAGGGGGATCACCAT
CCGTCGCCCGGGCGTGTCAATAATATCACTCTGTACATCCACAAACAGACGATAACGGCTCTCTCTTTTA
TAGGTGT
