>Addgene plasmid #24178 | pLVU/RED | addgene partial sequence | sequence record 63421 | CAT-F 5'-GTTTGTGATGGCTTCCATGTC-3'
GTACTGCGATGAGTGGCAGGGCGGGGCGTAAAGATCTGGATCCGGCTTACTAAAAGCCAGATAACAGTAT
GCGTATTTGCGCGCTGATTTTTGCGGTATAAGAATATATACTGATATGTATACCCGAAGTATGTCAAAAA
GAGGTATGCTATGAAGCAGCGTATTACAGTGACAGTTGACAGCGACAGCTATCAGTTGCTCAAGGCATAT
ATGATGTCAATATCTCCGGTCTGGTAAGCACAACCATGCAGAATGAAGCCCGTCGTCTGCGTGCCGAACG
CTGGAAAGCGGAAAATCAGGAAGGGATGGCTGAGGTCGCCCGGTTTATTGAAATGAACGGCTCTTTTGCT
GACGAGAACAGGGGCTGGTGAAATGCAGTTTAAGGTTTACACCTATAAAAGAGAGAGCCGTTATCGTCTG
TTTGTGGATGTACAGAGTGATATTATTGACACGCCCGGGCGACGGATGGTGATCCCCCTGGCCAGTGCAC
GTCTGCTGTCAGATAAAGTCTCCCGTGAACTTTACCCGGTGGTGCATATCGGGGATGAAAGCTGGCGCAT
GATGACCACCGATATGGCCAGTGTGCCGGTCTCCGTTATCGGGGAAGAAGTGGCTGATCTCAGCCACCGC
GAAAATGACATCAAAAACGCCATTAACCTGATGTTCTGGGGAATATAAATGTCAGGCTCCCTTATACACA
GCCAGTCTGCAGGTCGACCATAGTGACTGGATATGTTGTGTTTTACAGTATTATGTAGTCTGTTTTTTAT
GCAAAATCTAATTTAATATATTGATATTTATATCATTTTACGTTTCTCGTTCAGCTTTCTTGTACAAAGT
GGTTGATATC
