>Addgene plasmid #24178 | pLVU/RED | addgene partial sequence | sequence record 63813 | hUBCpro-F 5'-TGAAGCTCCGGTTTTGAACT-3'
TTTGTGAAGTTTTTTAGGCACCTTTTGAAATGTAATCATTTGGGTCAATATGTAATTTTCAGTGTTAGAC
TAGTAAATTGTCCGCTAAATTCTGGCCGTTTTTGGCTTTTTTGTTAGACGAAGCTTGGTACCGAGCTCGG
ATCCACTAGTCCAGTGTGGTGGAATTCTGCAGATATCAACAAGTTTGTACAAAAAAGCTGAACGAGAAAC
GTAAAATGATATAAATATCAATATATTAAATTAGATTTTGCATAAAAAACAGACTACATAATACTGTAAA
ACACAACATATCCAGTCACTATGGCGGCCGCATTAGGCACCCCAGGCTTTACACTTTATGCTTCCGGCTC
GTATAATGTGTGGATTTTGAGTTAGGATCCGTCGAGATTTTCAGGAGCTAAGGAAGCTAAAATGGAGAAA
AAAATCACTGGATATACCACCGTTGATATATCCCAATGGCATCGTAAAGAACATTTTGAGGCATTTCAGT
CAGTTGCTCAATGTACCTATAACCAGACCGTTCAGCTGGATATTACGGCCTTTTTAAAGACCGTAAAGAA
AAATAAGCACAAGTTTTATCCGGCCTTTATTCACATTCTTGCCCGCCTGATGAATGCTCATCCGGAATTC
CGTATGGCAATGAAAGACGGTGAGCTGGTGATATGGGATAGTGTTCACCCTTGTTACACCGTTTTCCATG
AGCAAACTGAAACGTTTTCATCGCTCTGGAGTGAATACCACGACGATTTCCGGCAGTTTCTACACATATA
TTCGCAAGATGTGGCGTGTTACGGTGAAAACCTGGCCTATTTCCCTAAAGGGTTTATTGAGAATATGTTT
TTCGTCTCAGCCAATCCCTGGGTGAGTTTCACCAGTTTTGATTTAAACGTGGCCAATATGGACAACTTCT
TCGCCCCCGTTTTCACCATGGGCAAATATTATACGCAAGGCGACAAGGTGCTGATGCC
